Addgene plasmid #208643: pUC-ODN2
Purpose: (Empty Backbone) Empty vector for long single strand DNA (up to 1.5k) preparation. Further remove BsaI and BsmBI site in pUC-ODN (Addgene #208642).
Depositing lab: Quanfu Ma. Depositing organization: Maternal and Child Health Hospital of Hubei Province.
Backbone
  Vector backbone: pUC19
  Modifications to backbone: Remove BspQI (690), BsrDI (1760, 1934), BtsI (592, 2099, 2119) sites by point mutagenesis, remove BsaI (1760) site by point mutagenesis, remove BsmBI site by deletion of 2623~(origin)~85.
  Vector type: Long single strand DNA production
Growth in bacteria
  Bacterial resistance: Ampicillin, 100 μg/mL
  Growth temperature: 37°C
  Growth strain: DH5alpha
  Copy number: High Copy
Resource information
  A portion of this plasmid was derived from a plasmid made by: point mutations that remove BspQI, BsrDI, BtsI were adoptted from Nagahora Hitoshi's work (genbank MA009870), point mutations that remove BsaI was adoptted from Wei Li's work (addgene#121957).
Terms and licenses: Academic/Nonprofit Terms; Industry Terms: Not Available to Industry
Depositor comments: Note that this is only a pUC19 removed indicated intrisic enzyme site, BspQI or BsrDI needed for ssDNA preparation need to be introduced together with the inserts. Method used was as discribed in "https://www.neb.com/-/media/nebus/files/application-notes/appnote_improved_methods_for_sdm_using_nebuilder_hifi_dna_assembly_master_mix.pdf" >mutagenesis_primers pUC-ΔBts592-F: 5' CGTTGCGCTCACAGCCCGCTTTCCAG 3' pUC-ΔBts592-R: 5' CTGGAAAGCGGGCTGTGAGCGCAACG 3' pUC-ΔBspQ690-F: 5' GTATTGGGCGCTGTTCCGCTTCCTC 3' pUC-ΔBspQ690-R: 5' GAGGAAGCGGAACAGCGCCCAATAC 3' pUC-ΔBsrD1760-F: 5' CAGTGCTGCAATAATACCGCGAGACC 3' pUC-ΔBsrD1760-R: 5' GGTCTCGCGGTATTATTGCAGCACTG 3' pUC-ΔBsrD1934-F: 5' CGTTGTTGCCATAGCTACAGGCATCGTG 3' pUC-ΔBsrD1934-R: 5' CACGATGCCTGTAGCTATGGCAACAACG 3' pUC-ΔBts2099&2119-F: 5' CCGCTGTGTTATCACTCATGGTTATGGCAGCACTACATAATTCTC 3' pUC-ΔBts2099&2119-R: 5' TATGTAGTGCTGCCATAACCATGAGTGATAACACAGCGGCCAAC 3' pUC-ΔBsa1766-F: 5' CAATAATACCGCGAGAGCCACGCTCACC 3' pUC-ΔBsa1766-R: 5' GGTGAGCGTGGCTCTCGCGGTATTATTG 3' pUC-Δ2623~85-F: 5' GAAAAGTGCCACCTGACGTCGAGCAGACAAGCCC 3' pUC-Δ2623~85-R: 5' GGGCTTGTCTGCTCGACGTCAGGTGGCACTTTTC 3'
How to cite: pUC-ODN2 was a gift from Quanfu Ma (Addgene plasmid # 208643 ; http://n2t.net/addgene:208643 ; RRID:Addgene_208643)
