[The description below was written by a language model from this plasmid's Addgene catalogue record and pLannotate feature annotations shown in this document.]
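Description:
pUC-ODN2 is an empty pUC19-derived cloning backbone intended as a starting vector for preparing long single-stranded DNA, which the record says can be up to about 1.5 kb. It is a small (about 2.5 kb) high-copy E. coli plasmid that replicates from the ColE1/pMB1-type pUC origin. Selection is with ampicillin through the β-lactamase gene, which is driven by its native bla promoter. The feature table also shows the usual pUC19 cloning region: the pUC18/19 multiple cloning site embedded in a lacZα fragment, with the lac promoter, lac operator and CAP binding site upstream. A short residual lacI fragment and a fragment of the pBR322 bom region are annotated as well.

The changes from pUC19 all remove intrinsic restriction and nicking-enzyme recognition sites. Point mutations eliminate the backbone BspQI, BsrDI and BtsI sites, as in the parent vector pUC-ODN. This version additionally loses the BsaI site through a point mutation in the ampicillin resistance region, and it loses the BsmBI site through a short deletion spanning the sequence origin of pUC19. That deletion accounts for the plasmid being slightly smaller than pUC19.

There is no insert, and the depositor notes that the plasmid is only a "cleaned" backbone. The BspQI or BsrDI sites needed for the single-strand preparation step must be brought in on the insert itself, so that they are unique in the final construct. Removing BsaI and BsmBI would presumably also make the backbone compatible with Type IIS (Golden Gate-style) assembly, although the record does not state this purpose explicitly.
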