Features (pLannotate 1.2.2; 10 found; start..end, strand, type, name):
     52..151     +  misc_feature   bom (fragment): basis of mobility region from pBR322
    157..314     -  CDS            lacZα (fragment): LacZα fragment of β-galactosidase; lacZ fragment
    311..367     +  misc_feature   MCS: pUC18/19 multiple cloning site
    404..420     -  protein_bind   lac operator: The lac repressor binds to the lac operator to inhibit transcription in E. coli. This inhibition can be relieved by adding lactose or isopropyl-β-D-thiogalactopyranoside (IPTG). lac repressor encoded by lacI
    428..458     -  promoter       lac promoter: promoter for the E. coli lac operon
    473..494     -  protein_bind   CAP binding site: CAP binding activates transcription in the presence of cAMP. E. coli catabolite activator protein
    507..599     -  CDS            lacI (fragment): lac repressor; lacI; The lac repressor binds to the lac operator to inhibit transcription in E. coli. This inhibition can be relieved by adding lactose or isopropyl-β-D-thiogalactopyranoside (IPTG).
    782..1370    -  rep_origin     ori: high-copy-number ColE1/pMB1/pBR322/pUC origin of replication
   1541..2401    -  CDS            AmpR: β-lactamase; bla; confers resistance to ampicillin, carbenicillin, and related antibiotics
   2402..2506    -  promoter       AmpR promoter: bla
>Addgene plasmid #208643 | pUC-ODN2 | addgene full sequence | sequence record 418356 | Addgene NGS Result
GAGCAGACAAGCCCGTCAGGGCGCGTCAGCGGGTGTTGGCGGGTGTCGGGGCTGGCTTAACTATGCGGCA
TCAGAGCAGATTGTACTGAGAGTGCACCATATGCGGTGTGAAATACCGCACAGATGCGTAAGGAGAAAAT
ACCGCATCAGGCGCCATTCGCCATTCAGGCTGCGCAACTGTTGGGAAGGGCGATCGGTGCGGGCCTCTTC
GCTATTACGCCAGCTGGCGAAAGGGGGATGTGCTGCAAGGCGATTAAGTTGGGTAACGCCAGGGTTTTCC
CAGTCACGACGTTGTAAAACGACGGCCAGTGAATTCGAGCTCGGTACCCGGGGATCCTCTAGAGTCGACC
TGCAGGCATGCAAGCTTGGCGTAATCATGGTCATAGCTGTTTCCTGTGTGAAATTGTTATCCGCTCACAA
TTCCACACAACATACGAGCCGGAAGCATAAAGTGTAAAGCCTGGGGTGCCTAATGAGTGAGCTAACTCAC
ATTAATTGCGTTGCGCTCACAGCCCGCTTTCCAGTCGGGAAACCTGTCGTGCCAGCTGCATTAATGAATC
GGCCAACGCGCGGGGAGAGGCGGTTTGCGTATTGGGCGCTGTTCCGCTTCCTCGCTCACTGACTCGCTGC
GCTCGGTCGTTCGGCTGCGGCGAGCGGTATCAGCTCACTCAAAGGCGGTAATACGGTTATCCACAGAATC
AGGGGATAACGCAGGAAAGAACATGTGAGCAAAAGGCCAGCAAAAGGCCAGGAACCGTAAAAAGGCCGCG
TTGCTGGCGTTTTTCCATAGGCTCCGCCCCCCTGACGAGCATCACAAAAATCGACGCTCAAGTCAGAGGT
GGCGAAACCCGACAGGACTATAAAGATACCAGGCGTTTCCCCCTGGAAGCTCCCTCGTGCGCTCTCCTGT
TCCGACCCTGCCGCTTACCGGATACCTGTCCGCCTTTCTCCCTTCGGGAAGCGTGGCGCTTTCTCATAGC
TCACGCTGTAGGTATCTCAGTTCGGTGTAGGTCGTTCGCTCCAAGCTGGGCTGTGTGCACGAACCCCCCG
TTCAGCCCGACCGCTGCGCCTTATCCGGTAACTATCGTCTTGAGTCCAACCCGGTAAGACACGACTTATC
GCCACTGGCAGCAGCCACTGGTAACAGGATTAGCAGAGCGAGGTATGTAGGCGGTGCTACAGAGTTCTTG
AAGTGGTGGCCTAACTACGGCTACACTAGAAGAACAGTATTTGGTATCTGCGCTCTGCTGAAGCCAGTTA
CCTTCGGAAAAAGAGTTGGTAGCTCTTGATCCGGCAAACAAACCACCGCTGGTAGCGGTGGTTTTTTTGT
TTGCAAGCAGCAGATTACGCGCAGAAAAAAAGGATCTCAAGAAGATCCTTTGATCTTTTCTACGGGGTCT
GACGCTCAGTGGAACGAAAACTCACGTTAAGGGATTTTGGTCATGAGATTATCAAAAAGGATCTTCACCT
AGATCCTTTTAAATTAAAAATGAAGTTTTAAATCAATCTAAAGTATATATGAGTAAACTTGGTCTGACAG
TTACCAATGCTTAATCAGTGAGGCACCTATCTCAGCGATCTGTCTATTTCGTTCATCCATAGTTGCCTGA
CTCCCCGTCGTGTAGATAACTACGATACGGGAGGGCTTACCATCTGGCCCCAGTGCTGCAATAATACCGC
GAGAGCCACGCTCACCGGCTCCAGATTTATCAGCAATAAACCAGCCAGCCGGAAGGGCCGAGCGCAGAAG
TGGTCCTGCAACTTTATCCGCCTCCATCCAGTCTATTAATTGTTGCCGGGAAGCTAGAGTAAGTAGTTCG
CCAGTTAATAGTTTGCGCAACGTTGTTGCCATAGCTACAGGCATCGTGGTGTCACGCTCGTCGTTTGGTA
TGGCTTCATTCAGCTCCGGTTCCCAACGATCAAGGCGAGTTACATGATCCCCCATGTTGTGCAAAAAAGC
GGTTAGCTCCTTCGGTCCTCCGATCGTTGTCAGAAGTAAGTTGGCCGCTGTGTTATCACTCATGGTTATG
GCAGCACTACATAATTCTCTTACTGTCATGCCATCCGTAAGATGCTTTTCTGTGACTGGTGAGTACTCAA
CCAAGTCATTCTGAGAATAGTGTATGCGGCGACCGAGTTGCTCTTGCCCGGCGTCAATACGGGATAATAC
CGCGCCACATAGCAGAACTTTAAAAGTGCTCATCATTGGAAAACGTTCTTCGGGGCGAAAACTCTCAAGG
ATCTTACCGCTGTTGAGATCCAGTTCGATGTAACCCACTCGTGCACCCAACTGATCTTCAGCATCTTTTA
CTTTCACCAGCGTTTCTGGGTGAGCAAAAACAGGAAGGCAAAATGCCGCAAAAAAGGGAATAAGGGCGAC
ACGGAAATGTTGAATACTCATACTCTTCCTTTTTCAATATTATTGAAGCATTTATCAGGGTTATTGTCTC
ATGAGCGGATACATATTTGAATGTATTTAGAAAAATAAACAAATAGGGGTTCCGCGCACATTTCCCCGAA
AAGTGCCACCTGACGTC
